Addgene plasmid #147965: pT7-V5-SBP-C1-HsNanos3-W7E_X
Purpose: Mammalian Expression of HsNanos3-W7E
Depositing lab: Elisa Izaurralde. Depositing organization: Max Planck Institute for Developmental Biology. Publication: Structural basis for the Nanos-mediated recruitment of the CCR4-NOT complex and translational repression. Bhandari D, Raisch T, Weichenrieder O, Jonas S, Izaurralde E. Genes Dev. 2014 Apr 15;28(8):888-901. doi: 10.1101/gad.237289.113. PubMed 24736845.
Backbone
  Vector backbone: Unknown
  Vector type: Mammalian Expression
Growth in bacteria
  Bacterial resistance: Kanamycin, 50 μg/mL
  Growth temperature: 37°C
  Growth strain: DH5alpha
  Copy number: High Copy
Gene/Insert
  Gene/Insert name: HsNanos3-W7E
  Species: H. sapiens (human)
  Entrez Gene: NANOS3 (a.k.a. NANOS1L, NOS3, ZC2HC12C)
  Cloning method: Unknown
Terms and licenses: Academic/Nonprofit Terms; Industry Terms: Not Available to Industry
Depositor comments: synthesized DNA from GeneArt. Codon optimized for Expression in human cells. Plasmids from this collection were made available to the research community and donated after the lab closed. Please note that the sequence provided by the depositing laboratory may be theoretical/predicted or based on Sanger sequencing results. There may be discrepancies between sequencing results obtained by Addgene and the depositor sequence. If an Addgene verified sequence is not available, please contact before placing your order to request that our lab fully sequence the plasmid.
How to cite: pT7-V5-SBP-C1-HsNanos3-W7E_X was a gift from Elisa Izaurralde (Addgene plasmid # 147965 ; http://n2t.net/addgene:147965 ; RRID:Addgene_147965)
