[The description below was written by a language model from this plasmid's Addgene catalogue record and pLannotate feature annotations shown in this document.]
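Description:
pT7-V5-SBP-C1-HsNanos3-W7E_X is a 4,751 nt mammalian expression plasmid encoding a point mutant of human NANOS3. The catalogue lists the backbone as unknown. The feature layout shows a CMV enhancer/promoter upstream of an N-terminal tag and cloning site, an SV40 poly(A) signal, an f1 origin, and a dual-promoter NeoR/KanR cassette. It is propagated in E. coli from a high-copy ColE1/pUC-type origin under kanamycin selection. The aminoglycoside phosphotransferase gene sits behind both a bacterial (bla) promoter and the SV40 enhancer/early promoter and is terminated by an HSV TK poly(A) signal, so it could also give G418 resistance in mammalian cells.

The expression cassette places a T7 promoter between the CMV promoter and the coding region, which in principle allows in vitro transcription by T7 RNA polymerase as well as expression in transfected cells. The open reading frame begins with a V5 epitope tag, followed by a streptavidin-binding peptide (SBP) and then the NANOS3 coding sequence. This arrangement permits detection with anti-V5 antibodies and pulldown on streptavidin resin. The insert was made as synthetic DNA, codon-optimised for human cells, and by its name carries a W7E substitution. The record does not state what this mutation does, although the associated publication concerns Nanos-mediated recruitment of the CCR4-NOT complex and translational repression. Several short annotated fragments (HIV-1 LTR, SV40 large T antigen, ble, bGH poly(A)) are probably partial sequence matches rather than functional elements. The depositor sequence may be theoretical rather than experimentally verified.
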