Features (pLannotate 1.2.2; 18 found; start..end, strand, type, name):
     61..364     +  enhancer       CMV enhancer: human cytomegalovirus immediate early enhancer
    365..568     +  promoter       CMV promoter: human cytomegalovirus (CMV) immediate early promoter
    564..597     +  LTR            5' LTR (truncated) (fragment): truncated 5' long terminal repeat (LTR) from HIV-1
    613..631     +  promoter       T7 promoter: promoter for bacteriophage T7 RNA polymerase
    668..709     +  CDS            V5 tag: epitope tag from simian virus 5
    731..844     +  CDS            SBP: streptavidin-binding peptide selected from a peptide library; binds streptavidin with nanomolar affinity (Keefe et al., 2001)
    857..1375    +  CDS            NANOS3: NANO3_HUMAN - Also known as NOS3. Experimental evidence at protein level: Swiss-Prot protein existence level 1. Plays a role in the maintenance of the undifferentiated state of germ cells regulating the spermatogonia cell cycle and inducing a prolonged transit in G1 phase. Affects cell proliferation probably by repressing translation of specific mRNAs. Maintains the germ cell lineage by suppressing both Bax-dependent and -independent apoptotic pathways. Essential in the early stage embryo to protect the migrating primordial germ cells (PGCs) from apoptosis. From Homo sapiens (Human).
   1379..1415    +  misc_feature   MCS (fragment): multiple cloning site
   1432..1516    +  CDS            large T antigen (fragment): large T antigen from SV40 (simian virus 40)
   1539..1660    +  polyA_signal   SV40 poly(A) signal: SV40 polyadenylation signal
   1694..2122    -  rep_origin     f1 ori (sequence partly withheld): f1 bacteriophage origin of replication; arrow indicates direction of (+) strand synthesis
   2149..2253    +  promoter       AmpR promoter: bla
   2255..2612    +  promoter       SV40 promoter: SV40 enhancer and early promoter
   2647..3441    +  CDS            NeoR/KanR: aminoglycoside phosphotransferase from Tn5; aph(3')-II (or nptII); confers resistance to neomycin, kanamycin, and G418 (Geneticin®)
   3462..3614    +  CDS            ble (fragment): BLE_KLEPN - Experimental evidence at protein level: Swiss-Prot protein existence level 1. Binding protein with a strong affinity to the bleomycin family of antibiotics. Binds to CL990; an antimitotic-antibiotic compound. From Klebsiella pneumoniae.
   3673..3720    +  polyA_signal   HSV TK poly(A) signal: herpes simplex virus thymidine kinase polyadenylation signal (Cole and Stacy, 1985)
   3811..3827    -  polyA_signal   bGH poly(A) signal (fragment): bovine growth hormone polyadenylation signal
   4049..4637    +  rep_origin     ori: high-copy-number ColE1/pMB1/pBR322/pUC origin of replication
>Addgene plasmid #147965 | pT7-V5-SBP-C1-HsNanos3-W7E_X | depositor full sequence | sequence record 290412 | Full Sequence
TAGTTATTAATAGTAATCAATTACGGGGTCATTAGTTCATAGCCCATATATGGAGTTCCGCGTTACATAA
CTTACGGTAAATGGCCCGCCTGGCTGACCGCCCAACGACCCCCGCCCATTGACGTCAATAATGACGTATG
TTCCCATAGTAACGCCAATAGGGACTTTCCATTGACGTCAATGGGTGGAGTATTTACGGTAAACTGCCCA
CTTGGCAGTACATCAAGTGTATCATATGCCAAGTACGCCCCCTATTGACGTCAATGACGGTAAATGGCCC
GCCTGGCATTATGCCCAGTACATGACCTTATGGGACTTTCCTACTTGGCAGTACATCTACGTATTAGTCA
TCGCTATTACCATGGTGATGCGGTTTTGGCAGTACATCAATGGGCGTGGATAGCGGTTTGACTCACGGGG
ATTTCCAAGTCTCCACCCCATTGACGTCAATGGGAGTTTGTTTTGGCACCAAAATCAACGGGACTTTCCA
AAATGTCGTAACAACTCCGCCCCATTGACGCAAATGGGCGGTAGGCGTGTACGGTGGGAGGTCTATATAA
GCAGAGCTCTCTGGCTAACTAGAGAACCCACTGCTTACTGGCTTATCGAAATTAATACGACTCACTATAG
GGAGACCCAAGCTCTAGCGCTACCGGTCGCCACCATGGGTAAGCCTATCCCTAACCCTCTCCTCGGTCTC
GATTCTACGCCCGGAAGCGGTAGCGGTACGATGGACGAGAAGACCACCGGCTGGGGGGGCGGCCACGTGG
TGGAGGGCCTGGCCGGCGAGCTGGAGCAGCTGCGGGCCAGGCTGGAGCACCACCCTCAGGGCCAGCGGGA
GCCCAGATCTCGAGCTATGGGCACCTTCGACCTGGAGACCGACTATCTGGGACTGGCCCATCTCGTGCGG
GCCCTGTCTGGAAAAGAGGGCCCCGAGACAAGACTGAGCCCCCAGCCTGAGCCAGAGCCCATGCTGGAAC
CCGACCAGAAGCGGAGCCTGGAAAGCTCTCCTGCCCCCGAGAGACTGTGCAGCTTCTGCAAGCACAACGG
CGAGAGCCGGGCCATCTACCAGAGCCACGTGCTGAAGGATGAGGCCGGCAGAGTGCTGTGCCCCATCCTG
AGAGACTACGTGTGCCCTCAGTGCGGCGCCACCAGAGAGAGAGCCCACACCAGAAGATTCTGCCCCCTGA
CCGGCCAGGGCTACACCAGCGTGTACAGCCACACCACCAGAAACAGCGCCGGCAAGAAACTCGTGCGGCC
CGACAAGGCCAAGACCCAGGATACCGGACACAGAAGAGGCGGCGGAGGCGGAGCTGGCTTTAGAGGCGCC
GGAAAGTCTGAGCCCAGCCCCAGCTGTAGCCCCAGCATGAGCACCTAAGAATTCTGCAGTCGACGGTACC
GCGGGCCCGGGATCCACCGGATCTAGATAACTGATCATAATCAGCCATACCACATTTGTAGAGGTTTTAC
TTGCTTTAAAAAACCTCCCACACCTCCCCCTGAACCTGAAACATAAAATGAATGCAATTGTTGTTGTTAA
CTTGTTTATTGCAGCTTATAATGGTTACAAATAAAGCAATAGCATCACAAATTTCACAAATAAAGCATTT
TTTTCACTGCATTCTAGTTGTGGTTTGTCCAAACTCATCAATGTATCTTAACGCGTAAATTGTAAGCGTT
AATATTTTGTTAAAATTCGCGTTAAATTTTTGTTAAATCAGCTCATTTTTTAACCAATAGGCCGAAATCG
GCAAAATCCCTTATAAATCAAAAGAATAGACCGAGATAGGGT
[37 nt withheld, positions 1793-1829]
AAAGAACGTGGACTCCAACGTCAAAGG
[49 nt withheld, positions 1857-1905]
T
[91 nt withheld, positions 1907-1997]
G
[124 nt withheld, positions 1999-2122]
CAGGTGGCACTTTTCGGGGAAATGTGCGCGGAACCCCTATTTGTTTATTTTTCTAAATACATTCAAATAT
GTATCCGCTCATGAGACAATAACCCTGATAAATGCTTCAATAATATTGAAAAAGGAAGAGTCCTGAGGCG
GAAAGAACCAGCTGTGGAATGTGTGTCAGTTAGGGTGTGGAAAGTCCCCAGGCTCCCCAGCAGGCAGAAG
TATGCAAAGCATGCATCTCAATTAGTCAGCAACCAGGTGTGGAAAGTCCCCAGGCTCCCCAGCAGGCAGA
AGTATGCAAAGCATGCATCTCAATTAGTCAGCAACCATAGTCCCGCCCCTAACTCCGCCCATCCCGCCCC
TAACTCCGCCCAGTTCCGCCCATTCTCCGCCCCATGGCTGACTAATTTTTTTTATTTATGCAGAGGCCGA
GGCCGCCTCGGCCTCTGAGCTATTCCAGAAGTAGTGAGGAGGCTTTTTTGGAGGCCTAGGCTTTTGCAAA
GATCGATCAAGAGACAGGATGAGGATCGTTTCGCATGATTGAACAAGATGGATTGCACGCAGGTTCTCCG
GCCGCTTGGGTGGAGAGGCTATTCGGCTATGACTGGGCACAACAGACAATCGGCTGCTCTGATGCCGCCG
TGTTCCGGCTGTCAGCGCAGGGGCGCCCGGTTCTTTTTGTCAAGACCGACCTGTCCGGTGCCCTGAATGA
ACTGCAAGACGAGGCAGCGCGGCTATCGTGGCTGGCCACGACGGGCGTTCCTTGCGCAGCTGTGCTCGAC
GTTGTCACTGAAGCGGGAAGGGACTGGCTGCTATTGGGCGAAGTGCCGGGGCAGGATCTCCTGTCATCTC
ACCTTGCTCCTGCCGAGAAAGTATCCATCATGGCTGATGCAATGCGGCGGCTGCATACGCTTGATCCGGC
TACCTGCCCATTCGACCACCAAGCGAAACATCGCATCGAGCGAGCACGTACTCGGATGGAAGCCGGTCTT
GTCGATCAGGATGATCTGGACGAAGAGCATCAGGGGCTCGCGCCAGCCGAACTGTTCGCCAGGCTCAAGG
CGAGCATGCCCGACGGCGAGGATCTCGTCGTGACCCATGGCGATGCCTGCTTGCCGAATATCATGGTGGA
AAATGGCCGCTTTTCTGGATTCATCGACTGTGGCCGGCTGGGTGTGGCGGACCGCTATCAGGACATAGCG
TTGGCTACCCGTGATATTGCTGAAGAGCTTGGCGGCGAATGGGCTGACCGCTTCCTCGTGCTTTACGGTA
TCGCCGCTCCCGATTCGCAGCGCATCGCCTTCTATCGCCTTCTTGACGAGTTCTTCTGAGCGGGACTCTG
GGGTTCGAAATGACCGACCAAGCGACGCCCAACCTGCCATCACGAGATTTCGATTCCACCGCCGCCTTCT
ATGAAAGGTTGGGCTTCGGAATCGTTTTCCGGGACGCCGGCTGGATGATCCTCCAGCGCGGGGATCTCAT
GCTGGAGTTCTTCGCCCACCCTAGGGGGAGGCTAACTGAAACACGGAAGGAGACAATACCGGAAGGAACC
CGCGCTATGACGGCAATAAAAAGACAGAATAAAACGCACGGTGTTGGGTCGTTTGTTCATAAACGCGGGG
TTCGGTCCCAGGGCTGGCACTCTGTCGATACCCCACCGAGACCCCATTGGGGCCAATACGCCCGCGTTTC
TTCCTTTTCCCCACCCCACCCCCCAAGTTCGGGTGAAGGCCCAGGGCTCGCAGCCAACGTCGGGGCGGCA
GGCCCTGCCATAGCCTCAGGTTACTCATATATACTTTAGATTGATTTAAAACTTCATTTTTAATTTAAAA
GGATCTAGGTGAAGATCCTTTTTGATAATCTCATGACCAAAATCCCTTAACGTGAGTTTTCGTTCCACTG
AGCGTCAGACCCCGTAGAAAAGATCAAAGGATCTTCTTGAGATCCTTTTTTTCTGCGCGTAATCTGCTGC
TTGCAAACAAAAAAACCACCGCTACCAGCGGTGGTTTGTTTGCCGGATCAAGAGCTACCAACTCTTTTTC
CGAAGGTAACTGGCTTCAGCAGAGCGCAGATACCAAATACTGTCCTTCTAGTGTAGCCGTAGTTAGGCCA
CCACTTCAAGAACTCTGTAGCACCGCCTACATACCTCGCTCTGCTAATCCTGTTACCAGTGGCTGCTGCC
AGTGGCGATAAGTCGTGTCTTACCGGGTTGGACTCAAGACGATAGTTACCGGATAAGGCGCAGCGGTCGG
GCTGAACGGGGGGTTCGTGCACACAGCCCAGCTTGGAGCGAACGACCTACACCGAACTGAGATACCTACA
GCGTGAGCTATGAGAAAGCGCCACGCTTCCCGAAGGGAGAAAGGCGGACAGGTATCCGGTAAGCGGCAGG
GTCGGAACAGGAGAGCGCACGAGGGAGCTTCCAGGGGGAAACGCCTGGTATCTTTATAGTCCTGTCGGGT
TTCGCCACCTCTGACTTGAGCGTCGATTTTTGTGATGCTCGTCAGGGGGGCGGAGCCTATGGAAAAACGC
CAGCAACGCGGCCTTTTTACGGTTCCTGGCCTTTTGCTGGCCTTTTGCTCACATGTTCTTTCCTGCGTTA
TCCCCTGATTCTGTGGATAACCGTATTACCGCCATGCAT
